Addgene plasmid #199209: 1/8-NORAD-(A)4x
Purpose: 1/8 truncation of NORAD mRNA tagged with 4 copies of Riboglow (variant A)
Depositing lab: Esther Braselmann. Depositing organization: Georgetown University. Publication: Visualizing orthogonal RNAs simultaneously in live mammalian cells by fluorescence lifetime imaging microscopy (FLIM). Sarfraz N, Moscoso E, Oertel T, Lee HJ, Ranjit S, Braselmann E. Nat Commun. 2023 Feb 16;14(1):867. doi: 10.1038/s41467-023-36531-y. PubMed 36797241.
Backbone
  Vector backbone: ACTB-(A)4x
  Backbone size w/o insert (bp): 4394
  Total vector size (bp): 5520
  Vector type: Mammalian Expression
Growth in bacteria
  Bacterial resistance: Kanamycin, 50 μg/mL
  Growth temperature: 37°C
  Growth strain: DH5alpha
  Copy number: Unknown
Gene/Insert
  Gene/Insert name: 1/8-NORAD
  Species: H. sapiens (human)
  Insert size (bp): 661
  Mutation: 4 copies of Riboglow tag after stop codon
  GenBank ID: NORAD
  Promoter: CMV
  Tag / fusion protein: Riboglow RNA tag (C terminal on insert)
  Cloning method: Unknown
  Sequencing primers: 5′ 5'-CGCAAATGGGCGGTAGGCGTG-3'; 3′ 5'-GAAATTTGTGATGCTATTGC-3'
Resource information
  A portion of this plasmid was derived from a plasmid made by: Amy Palmer (Addgene plasmid # 112058) and Roy Parker (pRP877)
Terms and licenses: Academic/Nonprofit Terms; Industry Terms: Not Available to Industry
Depositor comments: ACTB-(A)4x was a gift from Amy Palmer (Addgene plasmid # 112058). 1/8-NORAD-(A)4x was constructed using standard cloning procedures from pRP877. pRP877 was a gift from Roy Parker. NORAD-Riboglow truncations were built by replacing the ACTB sequence in plasmid ACTB-(A)4x with the corresponding NORAD truncation sequence from pRP877 by Life Scientists' Service Center, LifeSct LLC.
How to cite: 1/8-NORAD-(A)4x was a gift from Esther Braselmann (Addgene plasmid # 199209 ; http://n2t.net/addgene:199209 ; RRID:Addgene_199209)
