[The description below was written by a language model from this plasmid's Addgene catalogue record and pLannotate feature annotations shown in this document.]
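Description:
1/8-NORAD-(A)4x is a mammalian expression plasmid that produces a truncated fragment (about one-eighth, 661 bp) of the human NORAD transcript fused to four copies of the Riboglow RNA tag, variant A. It was built on the ACTB-(A)4x backbone by replacing the ACTB sequence with the NORAD truncation taken from another NORAD-containing plasmid. Transcription is driven by the human CMV immediate-early enhancer and promoter and terminated by an SV40 polyadenylation signal. The insert itself is not annotated in the feature table, but it presumably occupies the unannotated region between the CMV promoter and a multiple cloning site remnant.

Downstream of that region, the annotation detects adenosylcobalamin (AdoCbl) variant riboswitch elements. These correspond to the Riboglow tag, which is a cobalamin-binding riboswitch RNA. Binding of a cobalamin-fluorophore probe to the tag relieves quenching and so lights up the tagged RNA. Only three AdoCbl fragments are annotated, although the record states four copies. The sequenced record (5,055 nt) is also shorter than the catalogued total size (5,520 bp). Neither discrepancy is explained in the record.

The backbone carries a high-copy ColE1/pUC origin and an f1 origin. Its NeoR/KanR cassette is expressed from tandem bacterial (bla) and SV40 early promoters with an HSV TK polyadenylation signal. This gives kanamycin selection in bacteria and potential G418 selection in mammalian cells. The associated publication uses such constructs to visualise orthogonally tagged RNAs simultaneously in live mammalian cells by fluorescence lifetime imaging microscopy.
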