Features (pLannotate 1.2.2; 16 found; start..end, strand, type, name):
     61..364     +  enhancer       CMV enhancer: human cytomegalovirus immediate early enhancer
    365..568     +  promoter       CMV promoter: human cytomegalovirus (CMV) immediate early promoter
   1264..1284    +  misc_feature   MCS (fragment): multiple cloning site
   1283..1400    +  ncRNA          AdoCbl-variant (fragment): Accession: RF01689 - AdoCbl variant RNA
   1501..1594    +  ncRNA          AdoCbl-variant (fragment): Accession: RF01689 - AdoCbl variant RNA
   1610..1731    +  ncRNA          AdoCbl-variant (fragment): Accession: RF01689 - AdoCbl variant RNA
   1736..1820    +  CDS            large T antigen (fragment): large T antigen from SV40 (simian virus 40)
   1843..1964    +  polyA_signal   SV40 poly(A) signal: SV40 polyadenylation signal
   1998..2426    -  rep_origin     f1 ori (sequence partly withheld): f1 bacteriophage origin of replication; arrow indicates direction of (+) strand synthesis
   2453..2557    +  promoter       AmpR promoter: bla
   2559..2916    +  promoter       SV40 promoter: SV40 enhancer and early promoter
   2951..3745    +  CDS            NeoR/KanR: aminoglycoside phosphotransferase from Tn5; aph(3')-II (or nptII); confers resistance to neomycin, kanamycin, and G418 (Geneticin®)
   3766..3918    +  CDS            ble (fragment): BLE_KLEPN - Experimental evidence at protein level: Swiss-Prot protein existence level 1. Binding protein with a strong affinity to the bleomycin family of antibiotics. Binds to CL990; an antimitotic-antibiotic compound. From Klebsiella pneumoniae.
   3977..4024    +  polyA_signal   HSV TK poly(A) signal: herpes simplex virus thymidine kinase polyadenylation signal (Cole and Stacy, 1985)
   4115..4131    -  polyA_signal   bGH poly(A) signal (fragment): bovine growth hormone polyadenylation signal
   4353..4941    +  rep_origin     ori: high-copy-number ColE1/pMB1/pBR322/pUC origin of replication
>Addgene plasmid #199209 | 1/8-NORAD-(A)4x | addgene full sequence | sequence record 399193 | Addgene NGS Result
TAGTTATTAATAGTAATCAATTACGGGGTCATTAGTTCATAGCCCATATATGGAGTTCCGCGTTACATAA
CTTACGGTAAATGGCCCGCCTGGCTGACCGCCCAACGACCCCCGCCCATTGACGTCAATAATGACGTATG
TTCCCATAGTAACGCCAATAGGGACTTTCCATTGACGTCAATGGGTGGAGTATTTACGGTAAACTGCCCA
CTTGGCAGTACATCAAGTGTATCATATGCCAAGTACGCCCCCTATTGACGTCAATGACGGTAAATGGCCC
GCCTGGCATTATGCCCAGTACATGACCTTATGGGACTTTCCTACTTGGCAGTACATCTACGTATTAGTCA
TCGCTATTACCATGGTGATGCGGTTTTGGCAGTACATCAATGGGCGTGGATAGCGGTTTGACTCACGGGG
ATTTCCAAGTCTCCACCCCATTGACGTCAATGGGAGTTTGTTTTGGCACCAAAATCAACGGGACTTTCCA
AAATGTCGTAACAACTCCGCCCCATTGACGCAAATGGGCGGTAGGCGTGTACGGTGGGAGGTCTATATAA
GCAGAGCTGGTTTAGTGAACCGTCAGATCCGCTAGCAGTTCCGGTCCGGCAGAGATCGCGGAGAGACGCA
GAACGCAGCCCGCTCCTCCAGGGCCCTCCAGGCCCTCCGGCCCCGGGCCGGCGGGTGAACTGGGGGGCCC
CGGGACAGGCCGAGCCCTCTGCCCTGCAGATAACGGAGGCCTCTGCTGTGGCTGCCCACTGGCTGTGCCC
GCCCACTGGCTGTGCCCAGACCTTGAAGCCGCAGCGAACCTCTCTTTCCCACCCCACCTCGGTGACTAAT
GGCGGCCGTGGCGTCTCCCAGCCCGGACCCCGCCGGCACCCGGGTCTCCCGACCCAAGCCTCGACGAAAC
CCCCGCAGAGCCGCCGGGACGCAGCGCCTTTGGGCGGCGCTGGGCGTGGTGGGCCGGGAAGTATGGCGGC
AGCTCGAACGCCGCGCGGCGGAGGCCATTAAGGCGTGGACGGCCCGGGAAGGCGGCCTAGGGACGCAAGC
AGGCTCGGCCGCCTCTTTAGGCCACGGAGCCGCGCAGATCCGGTTCCCGGGTGACCACTCTGTCGCCATT
GGGCGAGACCTACCTAGTCCTGACGACAACGGACAAAGGCCTTAAGGGGCCTGGAAGGTGAGCGAAGTCC
CGAACGACGACGGGTGGAACGGTTAGCGGCCATCGGGCGGTTGGTCTTCATTCTACCAGACTTTGCTGCT
AGCATTCTGCAGTCGACGGTACCGGCCTAAAAGCGTAGTGGGAAAGTGACGTGAAATTCGTCCAGATTAC
TTGATACGGTTATACTCCGAATGCCACCTAGGCCATACAACGAGCAAGGAGACTCAGGTACCGGCCTAAA
AGCGTAGTGGGAAAGTGACGTGAAATTCGTCCAGATTACTTGATACGGTTATACTCCGAATGCCACCTAG
GCCATACAACGAGCAAGGAGACTCAGGATCCGGCCTAAAAGCGTAGTGGGAAAGTGACGTGAAATTCGTC
CAGATTACTTGATACGGTTATACTCCGAATGCCACCTAGGCCATACAACGAGCAAGGAGACTCAGGATCC
GGCCTAAAAGCGTAGTGGGAAAGTGACGTGAAATTCGTCCAGATTACTTGATACGGTTATACTCCGAATG
CCACCTAGGCCATACAACGAGCAAGGAGACTCAGGATCCACCGGATCTAGATAACTGATCATAATCAGCC
ATACCACATTTGTAGAGGTTTTACTTGCTTTAAAAAACCTCCCACACCTCCCCCTGAACCTGAAACATAA
AATGAATGCAATTGTTGTTGTTAACTTGTTTATTGCAGCTTATAATGGTTACAAATAAAGCAATAGCATC
ACAAATTTCACAAATAAAGCATTTTTTTCACTGCATTCTAGTTGTGGTTTGTCCAAACTCATCAATGTAT
CTTAACGCGTAAATTGTAAGCGTTAATATTTTGTTAAAATTCGCGTTAAATTTTTGTTAAATCAGCTCAT
TTTTTAACCAATAGGCCGAAATCGGCAAAATCCCTTATAAATCAAAAGAATAGACCGAGATAGGGT
[37 nt withheld, positions 2097-2133]
AAAGAACGTGGACTCCAACGTCAAAGG
[49 nt withheld, positions 2161-2209]
T
[91 nt withheld, positions 2211-2301]
G
[124 nt withheld, positions 2303-2426]
CAGGTGGCACTTTTCGGGGAAATGTGCGCGGAACCCCTATTTGTTTATTTTTCTAAATACATTCAAATAT
GTATCCGCTCATGAGACAATAACCCTGATAAATGCTTCAATAATATTGAAAAAGGAAGAGTCCTGAGGCG
GAAAGAACCAGCTGTGGAATGTGTGTCAGTTAGGGTGTGGAAAGTCCCCAGGCTCCCCAGCAGGCAGAAG
TATGCAAAGCATGCATCTCAATTAGTCAGCAACCAGGTGTGGAAAGTCCCCAGGCTCCCCAGCAGGCAGA
AGTATGCAAAGCATGCATCTCAATTAGTCAGCAACCATAGTCCCGCCCCTAACTCCGCCCATCCCGCCCC
TAACTCCGCCCAGTTCCGCCCATTCTCCGCCCCATGGCTGACTAATTTTTTTTATTTATGCAGAGGCCGA
GGCCGCCTCGGCCTCTGAGCTATTCCAGAAGTAGTGAGGAGGCTTTTTTGGAGGCCTAGGCTTTTGCAAA
GATCGATCAAGAGACAGGATGAGGATCGTTTCGCATGATTGAACAAGATGGATTGCACGCAGGTTCTCCG
GCCGCTTGGGTGGAGAGGCTATTCGGCTATGACTGGGCACAACAGACAATCGGCTGCTCTGATGCCGCCG
TGTTCCGGCTGTCAGCGCAGGGGCGCCCGGTTCTTTTTGTCAAGACCGACCTGTCCGGTGCCCTGAATGA
ACTGCAAGACGAGGCAGCGCGGCTATCGTGGCTGGCCACGACGGGCGTTCCTTGCGCAGCTGTGCTCGAC
GTTGTCACTGAAGCGGGAAGGGACTGGCTGCTATTGGGCGAAGTGCCGGGGCAGGATCTCCTGTCATCTC
ACCTTGCTCCTGCCGAGAAAGTATCCATCATGGCTGATGCAATGCGGCGGCTGCATACGCTTGATCCGGC
TACCTGCCCATTCGACCACCAAGCGAAACATCGCATCGAGCGAGCACGTACTCGGATGGAAGCCGGTCTT
GTCGATCAGGATGATCTGGACGAAGAGCATCAGGGGCTCGCGCCAGCCGAACTGTTCGCCAGGCTCAAGG
CGAGCATGCCCGACGGCGAGGATCTCGTCGTGACCCATGGCGATGCCTGCTTGCCGAATATCATGGTGGA
AAATGGCCGCTTTTCTGGATTCATCGACTGTGGCCGGCTGGGTGTGGCGGACCGCTATCAGGACATAGCG
TTGGCTACCCGTGATATTGCTGAAGAGCTTGGCGGCGAATGGGCTGACCGCTTCCTCGTGCTTTACGGTA
TCGCCGCTCCCGATTCGCAGCGCATCGCCTTCTATCGCCTTCTTGACGAGTTCTTCTGAGCGGGACTCTG
GGGTTCGAAATGACCGACCAAGCGACGCCCAACCTGCCATCACGAGATTTCGATTCCACCGCCGCCTTCT
ATGAAAGGTTGGGCTTCGGAATCGTTTTCCGGGACGCCGGCTGGATGATCCTCCAGCGCGGGGATCTCAT
GCTGGAGTTCTTCGCCCACCCTAGGGGGAGGCTAACTGAAACACGGAAGGAGACAATACCGGAAGGAACC
CGCGCTATGACGGCAATAAAAAGACAGAATAAAACGCACGGTGTTGGGTCGTTTGTTCATAAACGCGGGG
TTCGGTCCCAGGGCTGGCACTCTGTCGATACCCCACCGAGACCCCATTGGGGCCAATACGCCCGCGTTTC
TTCCTTTTCCCCACCCCACCCCCCAAGTTCGGGTGAAGGCCCAGGGCTCGCAGCCAACGTCGGGGCGGCA
GGCCCTGCCATAGCCTCAGGTTACTCATATATACTTTAGATTGATTTAAAACTTCATTTTTAATTTAAAA
GGATCTAGGTGAAGATCCTTTTTGATAATCTCATGACCAAAATCCCTTAACGTGAGTTTTCGTTCCACTG
AGCGTCAGACCCCGTAGAAAAGATCAAAGGATCTTCTTGAGATCCTTTTTTTCTGCGCGTAATCTGCTGC
TTGCAAACAAAAAAACCACCGCTACCAGCGGTGGTTTGTTTGCCGGATCAAGAGCTACCAACTCTTTTTC
CGAAGGTAACTGGCTTCAGCAGAGCGCAGATACCAAATACTGTTCTTCTAGTGTAGCCGTAGTTAGGCCA
CCACTTCAAGAACTCTGTAGCACCGCCTACATACCTCGCTCTGCTAATCCTGTTACCAGTGGCTGCTGCC
AGTGGCGATAAGTCGTGTCTTACCGGGTTGGACTCAAGACGATAGTTACCGGATAAGGCGCAGCGGTCGG
GCTGAACGGGGGGTTCGTGCACACAGCCCAGCTTGGAGCGAACGACCTACACCGAACTGAGATACCTACA
GCGTGAGCTATGAGAAAGCGCCACGCTTCCCGAAGGGAGAAAGGCGGACAGGTATCCGGTAAGCGGCAGG
GTCGGAACAGGAGAGCGCACGAGGGAGCTTCCAGGGGGAAACGCCTGGTATCTTTATAGTCCTGTCGGGT
TTCGCCACCTCTGACTTGAGCGTCGATTTTTGTGATGCTCGTCAGGGGGGCGGAGCCTATGGAAAAACGC
CAGCAACGCGGCCTTTTTACGGTTCCTGGCCTTTTGCTGGCCTTTTGCTCACATGTTCTTTCCTGCGTTA
TCCCCTGATTCTGTGGATAACCGTATTACCGCCATGCAT
